Addgene plasmid #112075: pORFE0011
Purpose: pcUBI promoter module Pro+5U
Depositing lab: Christian Chevalier. Depositing organization: INRAE Centre de Recherche de Bordeaux.
Backbone
  Vector backbone: pICH41295
  Vector type: Plant Expression
Growth in bacteria
  Bacterial resistance: Spectinomycin, 50 μg/mL
  Growth temperature: 37°C
  Growth strain: DH5alpha
  Copy number: High Copy
Gene/Insert
  Gene/Insert name: pcUBI promoter
  Insert size (bp): 935
  Mutation: BsaI and BpiI restriction sites have been removed from the sequence
  Cloning method: Restriction Enzyme; 5′ cloning site BpiI (destroyed during cloning); 3′ cloning site BpiI (destroyed during cloning)
  Sequencing primers: 5′ CGTTATCCCCTGATTCTGTGGATAAC; 3′ GTCTCATGAGCGGATACATATTTGAATG
Terms and licenses: Academic/Nonprofit Terms; Industry Terms: Not Available to Industry
Depositor comments: BsaI and BbsI sites have been removed from the sequence by site-directed mutagenesis.
How to cite: pORFE0011 was a gift from Christian Chevalier (Addgene plasmid # 112075 ; http://n2t.net/addgene:112075 ; RRID:Addgene_112075)
