[The description below was written by a language model from this plasmid's Addgene catalogue record and pLannotate feature annotations shown in this document.]
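Description:
pORFE0011 is a small (about 3.2 kb) part-donor plasmid for modular plant expression cloning, built in the pICH41295 backbone. It carries a single standardised part, the pcUBI promoter, formatted as a "Pro+5U" module, meaning that the promoter and its 5′ untranslated region are supplied together as one unit. The record does not spell out the source species of pcUBI beyond the name. The 935 bp insert was cloned through BpiI sites that were destroyed in the process. Internal BsaI and BpiI (BbsI) recognition sites were removed from the promoter by site-directed mutagenesis. This domestication is what allows a part to be used in Type IIS, Golden Gate-style assembly, since these enzymes would otherwise cut within the part during later assembly steps.

The plasmid is maintained in E. coli at high copy through a ColE1/pUC-type origin and is selected with spectinomycin by means of the aadA adenylyltransferase gene, which lies downstream of a bla (AmpR) promoter. The short integrase, gentamicin acetyltransferase and lacI fragments detected in the annotation are non-functional remnants of the resistance cassette's integron origin and of the backbone's cloning region. Both sequence records, the depositor's and the repository's sequencing result, show the same six backbone features in a different circular orientation. The automated annotation did not recognise the promoter insert in either, so it presumably lies in the unannotated region. The plasmid has no coding sequence, terminator or plant selection marker. It is therefore not an expression vector on its own but a building block to be combined with coding and terminator modules to make transcription units driven by pcUBI in plants.
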