Features (pLannotate 1.2.2; 6 found; start..end, strand, type, name):
    260..848     +  rep_origin     ori: high-copy-number ColE1/pMB1/pBR322/pUC origin of replication
   1031..1080    +  CDS            lacI (fragment): lac repressor; lacI; The lac repressor binds to the lac operator to inhibit transcription in E. coli. This inhibition can be relieved by adding lactose or isopropyl-β-D-thiogalactopyranoside (IPTG).
   2156..2260    +  promoter       AmpR promoter: bla
   2251..2331    -  CDS            int (fragment): INT2_ECOLX - Protein inferred from homology: Swiss-Prot protein existence level 3. Putative integrase believed to be involved in the insertion of antibiotic resistance genes into plasmids and transposons. From Escherichia coli.
   2417..2473    +  CDS            GmR (fragment): gentamycin acetyltransferase; aacC1; confers resistance to gentamycin
   2480..86      +  CDS            aadA (across the origin): S3AD_ECOLX - Experimental evidence at protein level: Swiss-Prot protein existence level 1. Mediates bacterial resistance to the antibiotics streptomycin and spectinomycin. From Escherichia coli.
>Addgene plasmid #112075 | pORFE0011 | depositor full sequence | sequence record 210905 | Full Sequence
AAGAAGATCGCTTGGCCTCGCGCGCAGATCAGTTGGAAGAATTTGTCCATTACGTAAAAGGCGAGATCAC
CAAGGTAGTCGGCAAATAACTGTCAGACCAAGTTTACTCATATATACTTTAGATTGATTTAAAACTTCAT
TTTTAATTTAAAAGGATCTAGGTGAAGATCCTTTTTGATAATCTCATGACCAAAATCCCTTAACGTGAGT
TTTCGTTCCACTGAGCGTCAGACCCCGTAGAAAAGATCAAAGGATCTTCTTGAGATCCTTTTTTTCTGCG
CGTAATCTGCTGCTTGCAAACAAAAAAACCACCGCTACCAGCGGTGGTTTGTTTGCCGGATCAAGAGCTA
CCAACTCTTTTTCCGAAGGTAACTGGCTTCAGCAGAGCGCAGATACCAAATACTGTCCTTCTAGTGTAGC
CGTAGTTAGGCCACCACTTCAAGAACTCTGTAGCACCGCCTACATACCTCGCTCTGCTAATCCTGTTACC
AGTGGCTGCTGCCAGTGGCGATAAGTCGTGTCTTACCGGGTTGGACTCAAGACGATAGTTACCGGATAAG
GCGCAGCGGTCGGGCTGAACGGGGGGTTCGTGCACACAGCCCAGCTTGGAGCGAACGACCTACACCGAAC
TGAGATACCTACAGCGTGAGCTATGAGAAAGCGCCACGCTTCCCGAAGGGAGAAAGGCGGACAGGTATCC
GGTAAGCGGCAGGGTCGGAACAGGAGAGCGCACGAGGGAGCTTCCAGGGGGAAACGCCTGGTATCTTTAT
AGTCCTGTCGGGTTTCGCCACCTCTGACTTGAGCGTCGATTTTTGTGATGCTCGTCAGGGGGGCGGAGCC
TATGGAAAAACGCCAGCAACGCGGCCTTTTTACGGTTCCTGGCCTTTTGCTGGCCTTTTGCTCACATGTT
CTTTCCTGCGTTATCCCCTGATTCTGTGGATAACCGTATTACCGCCTTTGAGTGAGCTGATACCGCTCGC
CGCAGCCGAACGACCGAGCGCAGCGAGTCAGTGAGCGAGGAAGCGGAAGAGCGCCCAATACGCAAACCGC
CTCTCCCCGCGCGTTGGCCGATTCATTAATCACTCTGTGGTCTCAGGAGCTAGCAACGATTGTACAATTG
CTTCTTTAAAAAAGGAAGAAAGAAAGAAAGAAAAGAATCAACATCAGCGTTAACAAACGGCCCCGTTACG
GCCCAAACGGTCATATAGAGTAACGGCGTTAAGCGTTGAAAGACTCCTATCGAAATACGTAACCGCAAAC
GTGTCATAGTCAGATCCCCTCTTCCTTCACCGCCTCAAACACAAAAATAATCTTCTACAGCCTATATATA
CAACCCCCCCTTCTATCTCTCCTTTCTCACAATTCATCATCTTTCTTTCTCTACCCCCAATTTTAAGAAA
TCCTCTCTTCTCCTCTTCATTTTCAAGGTAAATCTCTCTCTCTCTCTCTCTCTCTGTTATTCCTTGTTTT
AATTAGGTATGTATTATTGCTAGTTTGTTAATCTGCTTATCTTATGTATGCCTTATGTGAATATCTTTAT
CTTGTTCATCTCATCCGTTTAGAAGCTATAAATTTGTTGATTTGACTGTGTATCTACACGTGGTTATGTT
TATATCTAATCAGATATGAATTTCTTCATATTGTTGCGTTTGTGTGTACCAATCCGAAATCGTTGATTTT
TTTCATTTAATCGTGTAGCTAATTGTACGTATACATATGGATCTACGTATCAATTGTTCATCTGTTTGTG
TTTGTATGTATACAGATCTGAAAACATCACTTCTCTCATCTGATTGTGTTGTTACATACATAGATATAGA
TCTGTTATATCATTTTTTTTATTAATTGTGTATATATATATGTGCATAGATCTGGATTACATGATTGTGA
TTATTTACATGATTTTGTTATTTACGTATGTATATATGTAGATCTGGACTTTTTGGAGTTGTTGACTTGA
TTGTATTTGTGTGTGTATATGTGTGTTCTGATCTTGATATGTTATGTATGTGCAGCGAATTCGGCGCGCA
AATGTGAGACCACGAAGTGGCTCTTCAGTGGACGAAAGGGCCTCGTGATACGCCTATTTTTATAGGTTAA
TGTCATGATAATAATGGTTTCTTAGACGTCAGGTGGCACTTTTCGGGGAAATGTGCGCGGAACCCCTATT
TGTTTATTTTTCTAAATACATTCAAATATGTATCCGCTCATGAGACAATAACCCTGATAAATGCTTCAAT
AATATTGAAAAAGGAAGAGTATGCGCTCACGCAACTGGTCCAGAACCTTGACCGAACGCAGCGGTGGTAA
CGGCGCAGTGGCGGTTTTCATGGCTTGTTATGACTGTTTTTTTGGGGTACAGTCTATGCCTCGGGCATCC
AAGCAGCAAGCGCGTTACGCCGTGGGTCGATGTTTGATGTTATGGAGCAGCAACGATGTTACGCAGCAGG
GCAGTCGCCCTAAAACAAAGTTAAACATCATGAGGGAAGCGGTGATCGCCGAAGTATCGACTCAACTATC
AGAGGTAGTTGGCGTCATCGAGCGCCATCTCGAACCGACGTTGCTGGCCGTACATTTGTACGGCTCCGCA
GTGGATGGCGGCCTGAAGCCACACAGCGATATTGATTTGCTGGTTACGGTGACCGTAAGGCTTGATGAAA
CAACGCGGCGAGCTTTGATCAACGACCTTTTGGAAACTTCGGCTTCCCCTGGAGAGAGCGAGATTCTCCG
CGCTGTAGAAGTCACCATTGTTGTGCACGACGACATCATTCCGTGGCGTTATCCAGCTAAGCGCGAACTG
CAATTTGGAGAATGGCAGCGCAATGACATTCTTGCAGGTATCTTCGAGCCAGCCACGATCGACATTGATC
TGGCTATCTTGCTGACAAAAGCAAGAGAACATAGCGTTGCCTTGGTAGGTCCAGCGGCGGAGGAACTCTT
TGATCCGGTTCCTGAACAGGATCTATTTGAGGCGCTAAATGAAACCTTAACGCTATGGAACTCGCCGCCC
GACTGGGCTGGCGATGAGCGAAATGTAGTGCTTACGTTGTCCCGCATTTGGTACAGCGCAGTAACCGGCA
AAATCGCGCCGAAGGATGTCGCTGCCGACTGGGCAATGGAGCGCCTGCCGGCCCAGTATCAGCCCGTCAT
ACTTGAAGCTAGACAGGCTTATCTTGGACAAG
