Features (pLannotate 1.2.2; 6 found; start..end, strand, type, name):
    492..596     +  promoter       AmpR promoter: bla
    587..667     -  CDS            int (fragment): INT2_ECOLX - Protein inferred from homology: Swiss-Prot protein existence level 3. Putative integrase believed to be involved in the insertion of antibiotic resistance genes into plasmids and transposons. From Escherichia coli.
    755..811     +  CDS            GmR (fragment): gentamycin acetyltransferase; aacC1; confers resistance to gentamycin
    818..1606    +  CDS            aadA: S3AD_ECOLX - Experimental evidence at protein level: Swiss-Prot protein existence level 1. Mediates bacterial resistance to the antibiotics streptomycin and spectinomycin. From Escherichia coli.
   1780..2368    +  rep_origin     ori: high-copy-number ColE1/pMB1/pBR322/pUC origin of replication
   2551..2600    +  CDS            lacI (fragment): lac repressor; lacI; The lac repressor binds to the lac operator to inhibit transcription in E. coli. This inhibition can be relieved by adding lactose or isopropyl-β-D-thiogalactopyranoside (IPTG).
>Addgene plasmid #112075 | pORFE0011 | addgene full sequence | sequence record 217625 | Addgene NGS Result
CGAAATCGTTGATTTTTTTCATTTAATCGTGTAGCTAATTGTACGTATACATATGGATCTACGTATCAAT
TGTTCATCTGTTTGTGTTTGTATGTATACAGATCTGAAAACATCACTTCTCTCATCTGATTGTGTTGTTA
CATACATAGATATAGATCTGTTATATCATTTTTTTTATTAATTGTGTATATATATATGTGCATAGATCTG
GATTACATGATTGTGATTATTTACATGATTTTGTTATTTACGTATGTATATATGTAGATCTGGACTTTTT
GGAGTTGTTGACTTGATTGTATTTGTGTGTGTATATGTGTGTTCTGATCTTGATATGTTATGTATGTGCA
GCGAATTCGGCGCGCAAATGTGAGACCACGAAGTGGCTCTTCAGTGGACGAAAGGGCCTCGTGATACGCC
TATTTTTATAGGTTAATGTCATGATAATAATGGTTTCTTAGACGTCAGGTGGCACTTTTCGGGGAAATGT
GCGCGGAACCCCTATTTGTTTATTTTTCTAAATACATTCAAATATGTATCCGCTCATGAGACAATAACCC
TGATAAATGCTTCAATAATATTGAAAAAGGAAGAGTATGCGCTCACGCAACTGGTCCAGAACCTTGACCG
AACGCAGCGGTGGTAACGGCGCAGTGGCGGTTTTCATGGCTTGTTATGACTGTTTTTTTTTGGGGTACAG
TCTATGCCTCGGGCATCCAAGCAGCAAGCGCGTTACGCCGTGGGTCGATGTTTGATGTTATGGAGCAGCA
ACGATGTTACGCAGCAGGGCAGTCGCCCTAAAACAAAGTTAAACATCATGAGGGAAGCGGTGATCGCCGA
AGTATCGACTCAACTATCAGAGGTAGTTGGCGTCATCGAGCGCCATCTCGAACCGACGTTGCTGGCCGTA
CATTTGTACGGCTCCGCAGTGGATGGCGGCCTGAAGCCACACAGCGATATTGATTTGCTGGTTACGGTGA
CCGTAAGGCTTGATGAAACAACGCGGCGAGCTTTGATCAACGACCTTTTGGAAACTTCGGCTTCCCCTGG
AGAGAGCGAGATTCTCCGCGCTGTAGAAGTCACCATTGTTGTGCACGACGACATCATTCCGTGGCGTTAT
CCAGCTAAGCGCGAACTGCAATTTGGAGAATGGCAGCGCAATGACATTCTTGCAGGTATCTTCGAGCCAG
CCACGATCGACATTGATCTGGCTATCTTGCTGACAAAAGCAAGAGAACATAGCGTTGCCTTGGTAGGTCC
AGCGGCGGAGGAACTCTTTGATCCGGTTCCTGAACAGGATCTATTTGAGGCGCTAAATGAAACCTTAACG
CTATGGAACTCGCCGCCCGACTGGGCTGGCGATGAGCGAAATGTAGTGCTTACGTTGTCCCGCATTTGGT
ACAGCGCAGTAACCGGCAAAATCGCGCCGAAGGATGTCGCTGCCGACTGGGCAATGGAGCGCCTGCCGGC
CCAGTATCAGCCCGTCATACTTGAAGCTAGACAGGCTTATCTTGGACAAGAAGAAGATCGCTTGGCCTCG
CGCGCAGATCAGTTGGAAGAATTTGTCCATTACGTAAAAGGCGAGATCACCAAGGTAGTCGGCAAATAAC
TGTCAGACCAAGTTTACTCATATATACTTTAGATTGATTTAAAACTTCATTTTTAATTTAAAAGGATCTA
GGTGAAGATCCTTTTTGATAATCTCATGACCAAAATCCCTTAACGTGAGTTTTCGTTCCACTGAGCGTCA
GACCCCGTAGAAAAGATCAAAGGATCTTCTTGAGATCCTTTTTTTCTGCGCGTAATCTGCTGCTTGCAAA
CAAAAAAACCACCGCTACCAGCGGTGGTTTGTTTGCCGGATCAAGAGCTACCAACTCTTTTTCCGAAGGT
AACTGGCTTCAGCAGAGCGCAGATACCAAATACTGTTCTTCTAGTGTAGCCGTAGTTAGGCCACCACTTC
AAGAACTCTGTAGCACCGCCTACATACCTCGCTCTGCTAATCCTGTTACCAGTGGCTGCTGCCAGTGGCG
ATAAGTCGTGTCTTACCGGGTTGGACTCAAGACGATAGTTACCGGATAAGGCGCAGCGGTCGGGCTGAAC
GGGGGGTTCGTGCACACAGCCCAGCTTGGAGCGAACGACCTACACCGAACTGAGATACCTACAGCGTGAG
CTATGAGAAAGCGCCACGCTTCCCGAAGGGAGAAAGGCGGACAGGTATCCGGTAAGCGGCAGGGTCGGAA
CAGGAGAGCGCACGAGGGAGCTTCCAGGGGGAAACGCCTGGTATCTTTATAGTCCTGTCGGGTTTCGCCA
CCTCTGACTTGAGCGTCGATTTTTGTGATGCTCGTCAGGGGGGCGGAGCCTATGGAAAAACGCCAGCAAC
GCGGCCTTTTTACGGTTCCTGGCCTTTTGCTGGCCTTTTGCTCACATGTTCTTTCCTGCGTTATCCCCTG
ATTCTGTGGATAACCGTATTACCGCCTTTGAGTGAGCTGATACCGCTCGCCGCAGCCGAACGACCGAGCG
CAGCGAGTCAGTGAGCGAGGAAGCGGAAGAGCGCCCAATACGCAAACCGCCTCTCCCCGCGCGTTGGCCG
ATTCATTAATCACTCTGTGGTCTCAGGAGCTAGCAACGATTGTACAATTGCTTCTTTAAAAAAGGAAGAA
AGAAAGAAAGAAAAGAATCAACATCAGCGTTAACAAACGGCCCCGTTACGGCCCAAACGGTCATATAGAG
TAACGGCGTTAAGCGTTGAAAGACTCCTATCGAAATACGTAACCGCAAACGTGTCATAGTCAGATCCCCT
CTTCCTTCACCGCCTCAAACACAAAAATAATCTTCTACAGCCTATATATACAACCCCCCCTTCTATCTCT
CCTTTCTCACAATTCATCATCTTTCTTTCTCTACCCCCAATTTTAAGAAATCCTCTCTTCTCCTCTTCAT
TTTCAAGGTAAATCTCTCTCTCTCTCTCTCTCTCTGTTATTCCTTGTTTTAATTAGGTATGTATTATTGC
TAGTTTGTTAATCTGCTTATCTTATGTATGCCTTATGTGAATATCTTTATCTTGTTCATCTCATCCGTTT
AGAAGCTATAAATTTGTTGATTTGACTGTGTATCTACACGTGGTTATGTTTATATCTAATCAGATATGAA
TTTCTTCATATTGTTGCGTTTGTGTGTACCAATC
